Addgene plasmid #81040: pTriEx-mCherry-LOV2 V416T
Purpose: mammalian expression of LOV V416T
Depositing lab: Klaus Hahn. Depositing organization: University of North Carolina at Chapel Hill. Publication: LOVTRAP: an optogenetic system for photoinduced protein dissociation. Wang H, Vilela M, Winkler A, Tarnawski M, Schlichting I, Yumerefendi H, Kuhlman B, Liu R, Danuser G, Hahn KM. Nat Methods. 2016 Jul 18. doi: 10.1038/nmeth.3926. PubMed 27427858.
Backbone
  Vector backbone: pTriEx
  Backbone size w/o insert (bp): 5040
  Total vector size (bp): 6000
  Vector type: Mammalian Expression, Bacterial Expression, Insect Expression
Growth in bacteria
  Bacterial resistance: Ampicillin, 100 μg/mL
  Growth temperature: 37°C
  Growth strain: DH5alpha
  Copy number: High Copy
Gene/Insert
  Gene/Insert name: LOV2 V416T
  Species: Synthetic
  Insert size (bp): 432
  Mutation: V416T
  Tag / fusion protein: mCherry (N terminal on insert)
  Cloning method: Unknown
  Sequencing primers: 5′ aagtatcgggccctttgtgc; 3′ GGCAGCCTGCACCTGAGGTTAATCAC
Terms and licenses: Academic/Nonprofit Terms; Industry Terms: Not Available to Industry
How to cite: pTriEx-mCherry-LOV2 V416T was a gift from Klaus Hahn (Addgene plasmid # 81040 ; http://n2t.net/addgene:81040 ; RRID:Addgene_81040)
