[The description below was written by a language model from this plasmid's Addgene catalogue record and pLannotate feature annotations shown in this document.]
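Description:
pTriEx-mCherry-LOV2 V416T is a multi-host expression plasmid built on the pTriEx backbone, catalogued for mammalian, bacterial and insect expression, with a stated purpose of expressing the LOV2 V416T variant in mammalian cells. It is propagated in E. coli as a high-copy plasmid through a ColE1/pUC-type origin and selected with ampicillin via the β-lactamase gene. The catalogue gives a total size of about 6.0 kb, in line with the 6,088 nt depositor sequence.

The payload is a single open reading frame in which mCherry is fused to the N terminus of a synthetic 432 bp LOV2 domain carrying the V416T substitution. The automated annotation labels the region after mCherry as miniSOG. This most likely reflects homology, since miniSOG is itself a flavin-binding LOV2-derived protein, and not a separate reporter. HSV epitope and 6xHis tag sequences lie downstream of the insert, but the record does not show whether they are in frame with the fusion or preceded by a stop codon.

Upstream, three promoter systems are stacked: a CMV enhancer/promoter with a chimeric intron fragment for mammalian cells, a T7 promoter with lac operator for inducible expression in E. coli, and the baculovirus p10 promoter for insect cells. A rabbit β-globin poly(A) signal and a T7 terminator end transcription. Flanking lef2/ORF603 and ORF1629 regions allow recombination into a baculovirus genome, and a loxP site is also present.

The associated publication describes LOVTRAP, an optogenetic system for light-induced protein dissociation, so this construct presumably supplies a fluorescently trackable LOV2 mutant for that approach. The record does not state what effect V416T has.
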