Features (pLannotate 1.2.2; 19 found; start..end, strand, type, name):
    110..937     +  misc_recomb    baculovirus recombination region (lef2/ORF603): contains ORF603 and part of lef2
    949..1308    +  enhancer       CMV enhancer (fragment): human cytomegalovirus immediate early enhancer
   1310..1509    +  promoter       CMV promoter: human cytomegalovirus (CMV) immediate early promoter
   1661..1791    +  intron         chimeric intron (fragment): chimera between introns from chicken β-actin and rabbit β-globin
   1860..1878    +  promoter       T7 promoter: promoter for bacteriophage T7 RNA polymerase
   1879..1903    +  protein_bind   lac operator: The lac repressor binds to the lac operator to inhibit transcription in E. coli. This inhibition can be relieved by adding lactose or isopropyl-β-D-thiogalactopyranoside (IPTG). lac repressor encoded by lacI
   1919..2028    +  promoter       p10 promoter: baculovirus promoter for expression in insect cells
   2043..2750    +  CDS            mCherry: mCherry is a basic (constitutively fluorescent) red fluorescent protein published in 2004, derived from Discosoma sp.. It is reported to be a very rapidly-maturing monomer with low acid sensitivity.
   2784..3101    +  CDS            miniSOG: miniSOG is a basic (constitutively fluorescent) cyan fluorescent protein published in 2011, derived from Arabidopsis thaliana. It requires the cofactor flavin for fluorescence.
   3231..3263    +  CDS            HSV tag: HSV (herpes simplex virus) epitope tag
   3273..3290    +  CDS            6xHis: 6xHis affinity tag
   3305..3373    +  CDS            HBB (fragment): HBB_PONPY - Experimental evidence at transcript level: Swiss-Prot protein existence level 2. Involved in oxygen transport from the lung to the various peripheral tissues. From Pongo pygmaeus (Bornean orangutan).
   3448..3503    +  polyA_signal   β-globin poly(A) signal: rabbit β-globin polyadenylation signal (Gil and Proudfoot, 1987)
   3591..3638    +  terminator     T7 terminator: transcription terminator for bacteriophage T7 RNA polymerase
   3651..4356    +  misc_recomb    baculovirus recombination region (ORF1629): contains part of ORF1629
   4365..4398    +  protein_bind   loxP: Cre-mediated recombination occurs in the 8-bp core sequence (GCATACAT). Cre recombinase
   4566..5153    -  rep_origin     ori: high-copy-number ColE1/pMB1/pBR322/pUC origin of replication
   5166..6026    -  CDS            AmpR: β-lactamase; bla; confers resistance to ampicillin, carbenicillin, and related antibiotics
   6027..6078    -  promoter       AmpR promoter (fragment): bla
>Addgene plasmid #81040 | pTriEx-mCherry-LOV2 V416T | depositor full sequence | sequence record 153600 | mCherry, LOV2 V416T
AACTGTTACATTGCAAACGTGGTTTCGTGTGCCAAGTGTGAAAACCGATGTTTAATCAAGGCTCTGACGC
ATTTCTACAACCACGACTCCAAGTGTGTGGGTGAAGTCATGCATCTTTTAATCAAATCCCAAGATGTGTA
TAAACCACCAAACTGCCAAAAAATGAAAACTGTCGACAAGCTCTGTCCGTTTGCTGGCAACTGCAAGGGT
CTCAATCCTATTTGTAATTATTGAATAATAAAACAATTATAAATGTCAAATTTGTTTTTTATTAACGATA
CAAACCAAACGCAACAAGAACATTTGTAGTATTATCTATAATTGAAAACGCGTAGTTATAATCGCTGAGG
TAATATTTAAAATCATTTTCAAATGATTCACAGTTAATTTGCGACAATATAATTTTATTTTCACATAAAC
TAGACGCCTTGTCGTCTTCTTCTTCGTATTCCTTCTCTTTTTCATTTTTCTCTTCATAAAAATTAACATA
GTTATTATCGTATCCATATATGTATCTATCGTATAGAGTAAATTTTTTGTTGTCATAAATATATATGTCT
TTTTTAATGGGGTGTATAGTACCGCTGCGCATAGTTTTTCTGTAATTTACAACAGTGCTATTTTCTGGTA
GTTCTTCGGAGTGTGTTGCTTTAATTATTAAATTTATATAATCAATGAATTTGGGATCGTCGGTTTTGTA
CAATATGTTGCCGGCATAGTACGCAGCTTCTTCTAGTTCAATTACACCATTTTTTAGCAGCACCGGATTA
ACATAACTTTCCAAAATGTTGTACGAACCGTTAAACAAAAACAGTTCACCTCCCTTTTCTATACTATTGT
CTGCGAGCAGTTGTTTGTTGTTAAAAATAACAGCCATTGTAATGAGACGCACAAACTAATATCACAAACT
GGAAATGTCTATCAATATATAGTTGCTGATGGCCGGCCTATTAATAGTAATCAATTACGGGGTCATTAGT
TCATAGCCCATATATGGAGTTCCGCGTTACATAACTTACGGTAAATGGCCCGCCTGGCTGACCGCCCAAC
GACCCCCGCCCATTGACGTCAATAATGACGTATGTTCCCATAGTAACGCCAATAGGGACTTTCCATTGAC
GTCAATGGGTGGAGTATTTACGGTAAACTGCCCACTTGGCAGTACATCAAGTGTATCATATGCCAAGTCC
GCCCCCTATTGACGTCAATGACGGTAAATGGCCCGCCTGGCATTATGCCCAGTACATGACCTTACGGGAC
TTTCCTACTTGGCAGTACATCTACGTATTAGTCATCGCTATTACCATGCTGATGCGGTTTTGGCAGTACA
CCAATGGGCGTGGATAGCGGTTTGACTCACGGGGATTTCCAAGTCTCCACCCCATTGACGTCAATGGGAG
TTTGTTTTGGCACCAAAATCAACGGGACTTTCCAAAATGTCGTAATAACCCCGCCCCGTTGACGCAAATG
GGCGGTAGGCGTGTACGGTGGGAGGTCTATATAAGCAGACGTCGTTTAGTGAACCGTCAGATCACTAGAT
GCTTTATTGCGGTAGTTTATCACAGTTAAATTGCTAACGCCAGTCTCGAACTTAACGTGCAGAAGTTGGT
CGTGAGGCACTGGGCAGGTAAGTATCGGGCCCTTTGTGCGGGGGGAGCGGCTCGGGGCTGTCCGCGGGGG
GACGGCTGCCTTCGGGGGGGACGGGGCAGGGCGGGGTTCGGCTTCTGGCGTGTGACCGGCGGCTCTAGAG
CCTCTGCTAACCATGTTCATGCCTTCTTCTTTTTCCTACAGCTCCTGGGCAACGTGCTGGTTATTGTGCT
GTCTCATCATTTTGGCAAAGAATTGGATCGGACCGAAATTAATACGACTCACTATAGGGGAATTGTGAGC
GGATAACAATTCCCCGGAGTTAATCCGGGACCTTTAATTCAACCCAACACAATATATTATAGTTAAATAA
GAATTATTATCAAATCATTTGTATATTAATTAAAATACTATACTGTAAATTACATTTTATTTACAATCAA
AGGAGATATACCATGGTGAGCAAGGGCGAGGAGGATAACATGGCCATCATCAAGGAGTTCATGCGCTTCA
AGGTGCACATGGAGGGCTCCGTGAACGGCCACGAGTTCGAGATCGAGGGCGAGGGCGAGGGCCGCCCCTA
CGAGGGCACCCAGACCGCCAAGCTGAAGGTGACCAAGGGTGGCCCCCTGCCCTTCGCCTGGGACATCCTG
TCCCCTCAGTTCATGTACGGCTCCAAGGCCTACGTGAAGCACCCCGCCGACATCCCCGACTACTTGAAGC
TGTCCTTCCCCGAGGGCTTCAAGTGGGAGCGCGTGATGAACTTCGAGGACGGCGGCGTGGTGACCGTGAC
CCAGGACTCCTCCCTGCAGGACGGCGAGTTCATCTACAAGGTGAAGCTGCGCGGCACCAACTTCCCCTCC
GACGGCCCTGTAATGCAGAAGAAGACTATGGGCTGGGAGGCCTCCTCCGAGCGGATGTACCCCGAGGACG
GCGCCCTGAAGGGCGAGATCAAGCAGAGGCTGAAGCTGAAGGACGGCGGCCACTACGACGCTGAGGTCAA
GACCACCTACAAGGCCAAGAAGCCCGTGCAGCTGCCCGGCGCCTACAACGTCAACATCAAGTTGGACATC
ACCTCCCACAACGAGGACTACACCATCGTGGAACAGTACGAACGCGCCGAGGGCCGCCACTCCACCGGCG
GCATGGACGAGCTGTACAAGGGTTCTGGATCCTTGGCTACTACACTTGAACGTATTGAGAAGAACTTTAC
CATTACTGACCCAAGATTGCCAGATAATCCCATTATATTCGCGTCCGATAGTTTCTTGCAGTTGACAGAA
TATAGCCGTGAAGAAATTTTGGGAAGAAACTGCAGGTTTCTACAAGGTCCTGAAACTGATCGCGCGACAG
TGAGAAAAATTAGAGATGCCATAGATAACCAAACAGAGGTCACTGTTCAGCTGATTAATTATACAAAGAG
TGGTAAAAAGTTCTGGAACCTCTTTCACTTGCAGCCTATGCGAGATCAGAAGGGAGATGTCCAGTACTTT
ATTGGGGTTCAGTTGGATGGAACTGAGCATGTCCGAGATGCTGCCGAGAGAGAGGGAGTCATGCTGATTA
AGAAAACTGCAGAAAATATTGATGAGGCGGCAAAAGAACTTTAAAAGCTTGCGGCCGCACAGCTGTATAC
ACGTGCAAGCCAGCCAGAACTCGCCCCGGAAGACCCCGAGGATCTCGAGCACCACCATCACCATCACCAT
CACTAAGTGATTAACCTCAGGTGCAGGCTGCCTATCAGAAGGTGGTGGCTGGTGTGGCCAATGCCCTGGC
TCACAAATACCACTGAGATCGATCTTTTTCCCTCTGCCAAAAATTATGGGGACATCATGAAGCCCCTTGA
GCATCTGACTTCTGGCTAATAAAGGAAATTTATTTTCATTGCAATAGTGTGTTGGAATTTTTTGTGTCTC
TCACTCGGAAGGACATATGGGAGGGCAAATCATTTAAAACATCAGAATGAGTATTTGGTTTAGAGTTTGG
CAACATATGCCCATATGTAACTAGCATAACCCCTTGGGGCCTCTAAACGGGTCTTGAGGGGTTTTTTGCT
GAAAGCATGCGGAGGAAATTCTCCTTGAAGTTTCCCTGGTGTTCAAAGTAAAGGAGTTTGCACCAGACGC
ACCTCTGTTCACTGGTCCGGCGTATTAAAACACGATACATTGTTATTAGTACATTTATTAAGCGCTAGAT
TCTGTGCGTTGTTGATTTACAGACAATTGTTGTACGTATTTTAATAATTCATTAAATTTATAATCTTTAG
GGTGGTATGTTAGAGCGAAAATCAAATGATTTTCAGCGTCTTTATATCTGAATTTAAATATTAAATCCTC
AATAGATTTGTAAAATAGGTTTCGATTAGTTTCAAACAAGGGTTGTTTTTCCGAACCGATGGCTGGACTA
TCTAATGGATTTTCGCTCAACGCCACAAAACTTGCCAAATCTTGTAGCAGCAATCTAGCTTTGTCGATAT
TCGTTTGTGTTTTGTTTTGTAATAAAGGTTCGACGTCGTTCAAAATATTATGCGCTTTTGTATTTCTTTC
ATCACTGTCGTTAGTGTACAATTGACTCGACGTAAACACGTTAAATAGAGCTTGGACATATTTAACATCG
GGCGTGTTAGCTTTATTAGGCCGATTATCGTCGTCGTCCCAACCCTCGTCGTTAGAAGTTGCTTCCGAAG
ACGATTTTGCCATAGCCACACGACGCCTATTAATTGTGTCGGCTAACACGTCCGCGATCAAATTTGTAGT
TGAGCTTTTTGGAATTGCGATCGCATAACTTCGTATAGCATACATTATACGAAGTTATAAGCTCGGAACG
CTGCGCTCGGTCGTTCGGCTGCGGCGAGCGGTATCAGCTCACTCAAAGGCGGTAATACGGTTATCCACAG
AATCAGGGGATAACGCAGGAAAGAACATGTGAGCAAAAGGCCAGCAAAAGGCCAGGAACCGTAAAAAGGC
CGCGTTGCTGGCGTTTTTCCATAGGCTCCGCCCCCTGACGAGCATCACAAAAATCGACGCTCAAGTCAGA
GGTGGCGAAACCCGACAGGACTATAAAGATACCAGGCGTTTCCCCCTGGAAGCTCCCTCGTGCGCTCTCC
TGTTCCGACCCTGCCGCTTACCGGATACCTGTCCGCCTTTCTCCCTTCGGGAAGCGTGGCGCTTTCTCAA
TGCTCACGCTGTAGGTATCTCAGTTCGGTGTAGGTCGTTCGCTCCAAGCTGGGCTGTGTGCACGAACCCC
CCGTTCAGCCCGACCGCTGCGCCTTATCCGGTAACTATCGTCTTGAGTCCAACCCGGTAAGACACGACTT
ATCGCCACTGGCAGCAGCCACTGGTAACAGGATTAGCAGAGCGAGGTATGTAGGCGGTGCTACAGAGTTC
TTGAAGTGGTGGCCTAACTACGGCTACACTAGAAGAACAGTATTTGGTATCTGCGCTCTGCTGAAGCCAG
TTACCTTCGGAAAAAGAGTTGGTAGCTCTTGATCCGGCAAACAAACCACCGCTGGTAGCGGTGGTTTTTT
TGTTTGCAAGCAGCAGATTACGCGCAGAAAAAAAGGATCTCAAGAAGATCCTTTGTTACCAATGCTTAAT
CAGTGAGGCACCTATCTCAGCGATCTGTCTATTTCGTTCATCCATAGTTGCCTGACTCCCCGTCGTGTAG
ATAACTACGATACGGGAGGGCTTACCATCTGGCCCCAGTGCTGCAATGATACCGCGAGACCCACGCTCAC
CGGCTCCAGATTTATCAGCAATAAACCAGCCAGCCGGAAGGGCCGAGCGCAGAAGTGGTCCTGCAACTTT
ATCCGCCTCCATCCAGTCTATTAATTGTTGCCGGGAAGCTAGAGTAAGTAGTTCGCCAGTTAATAGTTTG
CGCAACGTTGTTGCCATTGCTACAGGCATCGTGGTGTCACGCTCGTCGTTTGGTATGGCTTCATTCAGCT
CCGGTTCCCAACGATCAAGGCGAGTTACATGATCCCCCATGTTGTGCAAAAAAGCGGTTAGCTCCTTCGG
TCCTCCGATCGTTGTCAGAAGTAAGTTGGCCGCAGTGTTATCACTCATGGTTATGGCAGCACTGCATAAT
TCTCTTACTGTCATGCCATCCGTAAGATGCTTTTCTGTGACTGGTGAGTACTCAACCAAGTCATTCTGAG
AATAGTGTATGCGGCGACCGAGTTGCTCTTGCCCGGCGTCAATACGGGATAATACCGCGCCACATAGCAG
AACTTTAAAAGTGCTCATCATTGGAAAACGTTCTTCGGGGCGAAAACTCTCAAGGATCTTACCGCTGTTG
AGATCCAGTTCGATGTAACCCACTCGTGCACCCAACTGATCTTCAGCATCTTTTACTTTCACCAGCGTTT
CTGGGTGAGCAAAAACAGGAAGGCAAAATGCCGCAAAAAAGGGAATAAGGGCGACACGGAAATGTTGAAT
ACTCATACTCTTCCTTTTTCAATATTATTGAAGCATTTATCAGGGTTATTGTCTCATGTCCGCGCGTT
