>Addgene plasmid #81040 | pTriEx-mCherry-LOV2 V416T | addgene partial sequence | sequence record 157024 | CMV-F 5'-CGCAAATGGGCGGTAGGCGTG-3'
CTATATAAGCAGACGTCGTTTAGTGAACCGTCAGATCACTAGATGCTTTATTGCGGTAGTTTATCACAGT
TAAATTGCTAACGCCAGTCTCGAACTTAACGTGCAGAAGTTGGTCGTGAGGCACTGGGCAGGTAAGTATC
GGGCCCTTTGTGCGGGGGGAGCGGCTCGGGGCTGTCCGCGGGGGGACGGCTGCCTTCGGGGGGGACGGGG
CAGGGCGGGGTTCGGCTTCTGGCGTGTGACCGGCGGCTCTAGAGCCTCTGCTAACCATGTTCATGCCTTC
TTCTTTTTCCTACAGCTCCTGGGCAACGTGCTGGTTATTGTGCTGTCTCATCATTTTGGCAAAGAATTGG
ATCGGACCGAAATTAATACGACTCACTATAGGGGAATTGTGAGCGGATAACAATTCCCCGGAGTTAATCC
GGGACCTTTAATTCAACCCAACACAATATATTATAGTTAAATAAGAATTATTATCAAATCATTTGTATAT
TAATTAAAATACTATACTGTAAATTACATTTTATTTACAATCAAAGGAGATATACCATGGTGAGCAAGGG
CGAGGAGGATAACATGGCCATCATCAAGGAGTTCATGCGCTTCAAGGTGCACATGGAGGGCTCCGTGAAC
GGCCACGAGTTCGAGATCGAGGGCGAGGGCGAGGGCCGCCCCTACGAGGGCACCCAGACCGCCAAGCTGA
AGGTGACCAAGGGTGGCCCCCTGCCCTTCGCCTGGGACATCCTGTCCCCTCAGTTCATGTACGGCTCCAA
GGCCTACGTGAAGCACCCCGCCGACATCCCCGACTACTTGAAGCTGTCCTTCCCCGAGGGCTTCAAGTGG
GAGCGCGTGATGAACTTCGAGGACGGCGGCGTGGTGACCGTGACCCAG
