>Addgene plasmid #81040 | pTriEx-mCherry-LOV2 V416T | addgene partial sequence | sequence record 157025 | rb_glob_PA_term-R 5'-CCCATATGTCCTTCCGAGTG-3'
AAAAATTCCAACACACTATTGCAATGAAAATAAATTTCCTTTATTAGCCAGAAGTCAGATGCTCAAGGGG
CTTCATGATGTCCCCATAATTTTTGGCAGAGGGAAAAAGATCGATCTCAGTGGTATTTGTGAGCCAGGGC
ATTGGCCACACCAGCCACCACCTTCTGATAGGCAGCCTGCACCTGAGGTTAATCACTTAGTGATGGTGAT
GGTGATGGTGGTGCTCGAGATCCTCGGGGTCTTCCGGGGCGAGTTCTGGCTGGCTTGCACGTGTATACAG
CTGTGCGGCCGCAAGCTTTTAAAGTTCTTTTGCCGCCTCATCAATATTTTCTGCAGTTTTCTTAATCAGC
ATGACTCCCTCTCTCTCGGCAGCATCTCGGACATGCTCAGTTCCATCCAACTGAACCCCAATAAAGTACT
GGACATCTCCCTTCTGATCTCGCATAGGCTGCAAGTGAAAGAGGTTCCAGAACTTTTTACCACTCTTTGT
ATAATTAATCAGCTGAACAGTGACCTCTGTTTGGTTATCTATGGCATCTCTAATTTTTCTCACTGTCGCG
CGATCAGTTTCAGGACCTTGTAGAAACCTGCAGTTTCTTCCCAAAATTTCTTCACGGCTATATTCTGTCA
ACTGCAAGAAACTATCGGACGCGAATATAATGGGATTATCTGGCAATCTTGGGTCAGTAATGGTAAAGTT
CTTCTCAATACGTTCAAGTGTAGTAGCCAAGGATCCAGAACCCTTGTACAGCTCGTCCATGCCGCCGGTG
GAGTGGCGGCCCTCGGCGCGTTCGTACTGTTCCACGATGGTGTAGTCCTCGTTGTGGGAGGTGATGTCCA
ACTTGATGTTGACGTTGTAGGCGCCGGGCAGCTGCACGGGCTTCTTGGCCTTGTAGGTGGTCTTGACCTC
AGCGTCGTAGTGGCCGCCGTCCTTCAGCTTCAGCCTCTGCTTGATCTCGCCCTTCAGGGCGCCGTCCTCG
GGGTA
